>Addgene plasmid #123401 | TRAV29 | addgene full sequence | sequence record 243835 | Addgene NGS Result
TCGCGCGTTTCGGTGATGACGGTGAAAACCTCTGACACATGCAGCTCCCGGAGACGGTCACAGCTTGTCT
GTAAGCGGATGCCGGGAGCAGACAAGCCCGTCAGGGCGCGTCAGCGGGTGTTGGCGGGTGTCGGGGCTGG
CTTAACTATGCGGCATCAGAGCAGATTGTACTGAGAGTGCACCATATGCGGTGTGAAATACCGCACAGAT
GCGTAAGGAGAAAATACCGCATCAGGCGCCATTCGCCATTCAGGCTGCGCAACTGTTGGGAAGGGCGATC
GGTGCGGGCCTCTTCGCTATTACGCCAGCTGGCGAAAGGGGGATGTGCTGCAAGGCGATTAAGTTGGGTA
ACGCCAGGGTTTTCCCAGTCACGACGTTGTAAAACGACGGCCAGAGAATTCGAGCTCGGTACCTCGCGAA
TACATCTAGATGGTCTCTACCTGAACAAGGTGTTCCCACCCGAGGTCGCTGTGTTTGAGCCATCAGAAGC
AGAGATCTCCCACACCCAAAAGGCCACACTGGTGTGCCTGGCCACAGGCTTCTTCCCCGACCACGTGGAG
CTGAGCTGGTGGGTGAATGGGAAGGAGGTGCACAGTGGGGTCAGCACGGACCCGCAGCCCCTCAAGGAGC
AGCCCGCCCTCAATGACTCCAGATACTGCCTGAGCAGCCGCCTGAGGGTTTCGGCCACCTTCTGGCAGAA
CCCCCGCAACCACTTCCGCTGTCAAGTCCAGTTCTACGGGCTCTCGGAGAATGACGAGTGGACCCAGGAT
AGGGCCAAACCCGTCACCCAGATCGTCAGCGCCGAGGCCTGGGGTAGAGCAGACTGTGGCTTTACCTCGG
TGTCCTACCAGCAAGGGGTCCTGTCTGCCACCATCCTCTATGAGATCCTGCTAGGGAAGGCCACCCTGTA
TGCTGTGCTGGTCAGCGCCCTTGTGTTGATGGCCATGGTCAAGAGAAAGGATTTCAGGAGGAGGAGGAGC
GGCAGTGGAGTGAAACAGACTTTGAATTTTGACCTTCTCAAGTTGGCGGGAGACGTGGAGTCCAACCCAG
GGCCCATGGCCATGCTCCTGGGGGCATCAGTGCTGATTCTGTGGCTTCAGCCAGACTGGGTAAACAGTCA
ACAGAAGAATGATGACCAGCAAGTTAAGCAAAATTCACCATCCCTGAGCGTCCAGGAAGGAAGAATTTCT
ATTCTGAACTGTGACTATACTAACAGCATGTTTGATTATTTCCTATGGTACAAAAAATACCCTGCTGAAG
GTCCTACATTCCTGATATCTATAAGTTCCATTAAGGATAAAAATGAAGATGGAAGATTCACTGTCTTCTT
AAACAAAAGTGCCAAGCACCTCTCTCTGCACATTGTGCCCTCCCAGCCTGGAGACTCTGCAGTGTACTGA
GACCATCGGATCCCGGGCCCGTCGACTGCAGAGGCCTGCATGCAAGCTTGGTGTAATCATGGTCATAGCT
GTTTCCTGTGTGAAATTGTTATCCGCTCACAATTCCACACAACATACGAGCCGGAAGCATAAAGTGTAAA
GCCTGGGGTGCCTAATGAGTGAGCTAACTCACATTAATTGCGTTGCGCTCACTGCCCGCTTTCCAGTCGG
GAAACCTGTCGTGCCAGCTGCATTAATGAATCGGCCAACGCGCGGGGAGAGGCGGTTTGCGTATTGGGCG
CTCTTCCGCTTCCTCGCTCACTGACTCGCTGCGCTCGGTCGTTCGGCTGCGGCGAGCGGTATCAGCTCAC
TCAAAGGCGGTAATACGGTTATCCACAGAATCAGGGGATAACGCAGGAAAGAACATGTGAGCAAAAGGCC
AGCAAAAGGCCAGGAACCGTAAAAAGGCCGCGTTGCTGGCGTTTTTCCATAGGCTCCGCCCCCCTGACGA
GCATCACAAAAATCGACGCTCAAGTCAGAGGTGGCGAAACCCGACAGGACTATAAAGATACCAGGCGTTT
CCCCCTGGAAGCTCCCTCGTGCGCTCTCCTGTTCCGACCCTGCCGCTTACCGGATACCTGTCCGCCTTTC
TCCCTTCGGGAAGCGTGGCGCTTTCTCATAGCTCACGCTGTAGGTATCTCAGTTCGGTGTAGGTCGTTCG
CTCCAAGCTGGGCTGTGTGCACGAACCCCCCGTTCAGCCCGACCGCTGCGCCTTATCCGGTAACTATCGT
CTTGAGTCCAACCCGGTAAGACACGACTTATCGCCACTGGCAGCAGCCACTGGTAACAGGATTAGCAGAG
CGAGGTATGTAGGCGGTGCTACAGAGTTCTTGAAGTGGTGGCCTAACTACGGCTACACTAGAAGAACAGT
ATTTGGTATCTGCGCTCTGCTGAAGCCAGTTACCTTCGGAAAAAGAGTTGGTAGCTCTTGATCCGGCAAA
CAAACCACCGCTGGTAGCGGTGGTTTTTTTGTTTGCAAGCAGCAGATTACGCGCAGAAAAAAAGGATCTC
AAGAAGATCCTTTGATCTTTTCTACGGGGTCTGACGCTCAGTGGAACGAAAACTCACGTTAAGGGATTTT
GGTCATGAGATTATCAAAAAGGATCTTCACCTAGATCCTTTTAAATTAAAAATGAAGTTTTAAATCAAGC
CCAATCTGAATAATGTTACAACCAATTAACCAATTCTGATTAGAAAAACTCATCGAGCATCAAATGAAAC
TGCAATTTATTCATATCAGGATTATCAATACCATATTTTTGAAAAAGCCGTTTCTGTAATGAAGGAGAAA
ACTCACCGAGGCAGTTCCATAGGATGGCAAGATCCTGGTATCGGTCTGCGATTCCGACTCGTCCAACATC
AATACAACCTATTAATTTCCCCTCGTCAAAAATAAGGTTATCAAGTGAGAAATCACCATGAGTGACGACT
GAATCCGGTGAGAATGGCAAAAGTTTATGCATTTCTTTCCAGACTTGTTCAACAGGCCAGCCATTACGCT
CGTCATCAAAATCACTCGCATCAACCAAACCGTTATTCATTCGTGATTGCGCCTGAGCGAGACGAAATAC
GCGATCGCTGTTAAAAGGACAATTACAAACAGGAATCGAATGCAACCGGCGCAGGAACACTGCCAGCGCA
TCAACAATATTTTCACCTGAATCAGGATATTCTTCTAATACCTGGAATGCTGTTTTTCCGGGGATCGCAG
TGGTGAGTAACCATGCATCATCAGGAGTACGGATAAAATGCTTGATGGTCGGAAGAGGCATAAATTCCGT
CAGCCAGTTTAGTCTGACCATCTCATCTGTAACATCATTGGCAACGCTACCTTTGCCATGTTTCAGAAAC
AACTCTGGCGCATCGGGCTTCCCATACAAGCGATAGATTGTCGCACCTGATTGCCCGACATTATCGCGAG
CCCATTTATACCCATATAAATCAGCATCCATGTTGGAATTTAATCGCGGCCTCGACGTTTCCCGTTGAAT
ATGGCTCATAACACCCCTTGTATTACTGTTTATGTAAGCAGACAGTTTTATTGTTCATGATGATATATTT
TTATCTTGTGCAATGTAACATCAGAGATTTTGAGACACGGGCCAGAGCTGCA
Features (pLannotate 1.2.2; 12 found; start..end, strand, type, name):
    137..236     +  misc_feature   bom (fragment): basis of mobility region from pBR322
    242..399     -  CDS            lacZα (fragment): LacZα fragment of β-galactosidase; lacZ fragment
    441..965     +  CDS            TRBC1: TRBC1_HUMAN - Experimental evidence at protein level: Swiss-Prot protein existence level 1. Constant region of T cell receptor (TR) beta chain (PubMed:24600447). Alpha-beta T cell receptors are antigen specific receptors which are essential to the immune response and are present on the cell surface of T lymphocytes. Recognize peptide-major histocompatibility (MH) (pMH) complexes that are displayed by antigen presenting cells (APC), a prerequisite for efficient T cell adaptive immunity against pathogens (PubMed:25493333). Binding of alpha-beta TR to pMH complex initiates TR-CD3 clustering on th
    990..1055    +  CDS            F2A: 2A peptide from foot-and-mouth disease virus polyprotein Eukaryotic ribosomes fail to insert a peptide bond between the Gly and Pro residues, yielding separate polypeptides.
   1056..1397    +  CDS            TRAV29DV5: TVA29_HUMAN - Experimental evidence at protein level: Swiss-Prot protein existence level 1. V region of the variable domain of T cell receptor (TR) alpha chain that participates in the antigen recognition (PubMed:24600447). Alpha-beta T cell receptors are antigen specific receptors which are essential to the immune response and are present on the cell surface of T lymphocytes. Recognize peptide-major histocompatibility (MH) (pMH) complexes that are displayed by antigen presenting cells (APC), a prerequisite for efficient T cell adaptive immunity against pathogens (PubMed:25493333). Binding of
   1486..1502    -  protein_bind   lac operator: The lac repressor binds to the lac operator to inhibit transcription in E. coli. This inhibition can be relieved by adding lactose or isopropyl-β-D-thiogalactopyranoside (IPTG). lac repressor encoded by lacI
   1510..1540    -  promoter       lac promoter: promoter for the E. coli lac operon
   1555..1576    -  protein_bind   CAP binding site: CAP binding activates transcription in the presence of cAMP. E. coli catabolite activator protein
   1589..1681    -  CDS            lacI (fragment): lac repressor; lacI; The lac repressor binds to the lac operator to inhibit transcription in E. coli. This inhibition can be relieved by adding lactose or isopropyl-β-D-thiogalactopyranoside (IPTG).
   1864..2452    -  rep_origin     ori: high-copy-number ColE1/pMB1/pBR322/pUC origin of replication
   2630..3439    -  CDS            KanR: aminoglycoside phosphotransferase; aph(3')-Ia; confers resistance to kanamycin in bacteria or G418 (Geneticin®) in eukaryotes
   3546..35      +  CDS            rop (fragment) (across the origin): Rop protein, which maintains plasmids at low copy number; rop
