[The description below was written by a language model from this plasmid's Addgene catalogue record and pLannotate feature annotations shown in this document.]
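Description:
TRAV29 is a small (about 3.6 kb) bacterial cloning plasmid built on the pUC57-kanamycin backbone. It serves as a modular building block for assembling human T-cell receptor (TCR) expression constructs. It replicates in E. coli from a high-copy ColE1/pUC-type origin and is selected with kanamycin through the aph(3')-Ia (KanR) gene. Remnants of the pUC cloning region flank the insert: a lacZα fragment, the lac promoter and operator, a CAP binding site and a lacI fragment. Short bom and rop fragments are also annotated. Although the plasmid is catalogued as a bacterial expression vector, the lac promoter lies downstream of the insert on the opposite strand, so the plasmid appears to act as a storage and donor vector rather than a means of producing protein.

Although the record names only the wild-type human TRAV29 (TRAV29/DV5) gene as the insert, the feature table shows a composite cassette on one strand. A TCR beta chain constant region (TRBC1) is followed by the foot-and-mouth disease virus F2A peptide and then, directly abutting it, the TRAV29DV5 alpha-chain variable segment. In a finished TCR construct, this arrangement would link the end of a beta chain to the start of an alpha chain. The 2A sequence causes ribosomal skipping, so both chains are made as separate polypeptides from a single open reading frame.

The depositor notes Golden Gate as the cloning method and gives the purpose as TCR construction. This suggests the fragment is combined with other pieces, such as a beta variable segment, CDR3/junction sequences and an alpha constant region, though the record does not state the type IIS enzyme sites, the partner parts or the destination vector. No eukaryotic promoter is annotated here. The associated work concerns cloning and expressing TCRs to test their specificity and functional avidity for neoantigens.
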