Addgene plasmid #123401: TRAV29
Purpose: construction of TCR
Depositing lab: Catherine Wu. Depositing organization: Dana-Farber Cancer Institute. Publication: A cloning and expression system to probe T-cell receptor specificity and assess functional avidity to neoantigens. Hu Z, Anandappa AJ, Sun J, Kim J, Leet DE, Bozym DJ, Chen C, Williams L, Shukla SA, Zhang W, Tabbaa D, Steelman S, Olive O, Livak KJ, Kishi H, Muraguchi A, Guleria I, Stevens J, Lane WJ, Burkhardt UE, Fritsch EF, Neuberg D, Ott PA, Keskin DB, Hacohen N, Wu CJ. Blood. 2018 Nov 1;132(18):1911-1921. doi: 10.1182/blood-2018-04-843763. Epub 2018 Aug 27. PubMed 30150207.
Backbone
  Vector backbone: pUC57-kanamycin
  Vector type: Bacterial Expression
Growth in bacteria
  Bacterial resistance: Kanamycin, 50 μg/mL
  Growth temperature: 37°C
  Growth strain: DH5alpha
  Copy number: High Copy
Gene/Insert
  Gene/Insert name: TRAV29
  Species: H. sapiens (human)
  Mutation: WT
  Entrez Gene: TRAV29DV5 (a.k.a. TCRA, TCRAV21S1, TRAV29/DV5, hADV29S1)
  Cloning method: Unknown
Terms and licenses: Academic/Nonprofit Terms; Industry Terms: Not Available to Industry
Depositor comments: Cloning Method: Golden Gate.
How to cite: TRAV29 was a gift from Catherine Wu (Addgene plasmid # 123401 ; http://n2t.net/addgene:123401 ; RRID:Addgene_123401)
